>Addgene plasmid #223013 | pMB51 | addgene full sequence | sequence record 449335 | Addgene NGS Result
GTTGGCGGGTGTCGGGGCGCAGCCATGACCCAGTCACGTAGCGATAGCGGAGTGTATACTGGCTTAACTA
TGCGGCATCAGAGCAGATTGTACTGAGAGTGCACCATATGCGGTGTGAAATACCGCACAGATGCGTAAGG
AGAAAATACCGCATCAGGCGCTCTTCCGCTTCCTCGCTCACTGACTCGCTGCGCTCGGTCGTTCGGCTGC
GGCGAGCGGTATCAGCTCACTCAAAGGCGGTAATACGGTTATCCACAGAATCAGGGGATAACGCAGGAAA
GAACATGTGAGCAAAAGGCCAGCAAAAGGCCAGGAACCGTAAAAAGGCCGCGTTGCTGGCGTTTTTCCAT
AGGCTCCGCCCCCCTGACGAGCATCACAAAAATCGACGCTCAAGTCAGAGGTGGCGAAACCCGACAGGAC
TATAAAGATACCAGGCGTTTCCCCCTGGAAGCTCCCTCGTGCGCTCTCCTGTTCCGACCCTGCCGCTTAC
CGGATACCTGTCCGCCTTTCTCCCTTCGGGAAGCGTGGCGCTTTCTCATAGCTCACGCTGTAGGTATCTC
AGTTCGGTGTAGGTCGTTCGCTCCAAGCTGGGCTGTGTGCACGAACCCCCCGTTCAGCCCGACCGCTGCG
CCTTATCCGGTAACTATCGTCTTGAGTCCAACCCGGTAAGACACGACTTATCGCCACTGGCAGCAGCCAC
TGGTAACAGGATTAGCAGAGCGAGGTATGTAGGCGGTGCTACAGAGTTCTTGAAGTGGTGGCCTAACTAC
GGCTACACTAGAAGGACAGTATTTGGTATCTGCGCTCTGCTGAAGCCAGTTACCTTCGGAAAAAGAGTTG
GTAGCTCTTGATCCGGCAAACAAACCACCGCTGGTAGCGGTGGTTTTTTTGTTTGCAAGCAGCAGATTAC
GCGCAGAAAAAAAGGATCTCAAGAAGATCCTTTGATCTTTTCTACGGGGTCTGACGCTCATAAAATCATT
ATTTGCCATCCAGCTGATATCCCCTATAGTGAGTCGTATTACATGGTCATAGCTGTTTCCTGGCAGCTCT
GGCCCGTGTCTCAAAATCTCTGATGTTACATTGCACAAGATAAAAATATATCATCATGAACAATAAAACT
GTCTGCTTACATAAACAGTAATACAAGGGGTGTTATGAGCCATATTCAACGGGAAACGTCGAGGCCGCGA
TTAAATTCCAACATGGATGCTGATTTATATGGGTATAAATGGGCTCGCGATAATGTCGGGCAATCAGGTG
CGACAATCTATCGCTTGTATGGGAAGCCCGATGCGCCAGAGTTGTTTCTGAAACATGGCAAAGGTAGCGT
TGCCAATGATGTTACAGATGAGATGGTCAGACTAAACTGGCTGACGGAATTTATGCCTCTTCCGACCATC
AAGCATTTTATCCGTACTCCTGATGATGCATGGTTACTCACCACTGCGATCCCCGGAAAAACAGCATTCC
AGGTATTAGAAGAATATCCTGATTCAGGTGAAAATATTGTTGATGCGCTGGCAGTGTTCCTGCGCCGGTT
GCATTCGATTCCTGTTTGTAATTGTCCTTTTAACAGCGATCGCGTATTTCGTCTTGCTCAGGCGCAATCA
CGAATGAATAACGGTTTGGTTGATGCGAGTGATTTTGATGACGAGCGTAATGGCTGGCCTGTTGAACAAG
TCTGGAAAGAAATGCATAAACTTTTGCCATTCTCACCGGATTCAGTCGTCACTCATGGTGATTTCTCACT
TGATAACCTTATTTTTGACGAGGGGAAATTAATAGGTTGTATTGATGTTGGACGAGTCGGAATCGCAGAC
CGATACCAGGATCTTGCCATCCTATGGAACTGCCTCGGTGAGTTTTCTCCTTCATTACAGAAACGGCTTT
TTCAAAAATATGGTATTGATAATCCTGATATGAATAAATTGCAGTTTCATTTGATGCTCGATGAGTTTTT
CTAATCAGAATTGGTTAATTGGTTGTAACACTGGCAGAGCATTACGCTGACTTGACGGGACGGCGCAAGC
TCATGACCAAAATCCCTTAACGTGAGTTACGCGTCGTTCCACTGAGCGTCAGACCCCTGCCGGTAACATG
AGCAAAGTCTGCCGCCTTACAACGGCTCTCCCGCTGACGCCGTCCCGGACTGATGGGCTGCCTGTATCGA
GTGGTGATTTTGTGCCGAGCTGCCGGTCGGGGAGCTGTTGGCTGGCTGGTGGCAGGATATATTGTGGTGT
AAACAAATTGACGCTTAGACGGATTACGGGTCTCAGCGGTACGGCGGGATCATGAGCGGAGAATTAAGGG
AGTCACGTTATGACCCCCGCCGATGACGCGGGACAAGCCGTTTTACGTTTGGAACTGACAGAACCGCAAC
GTTGAAGGAGCCACTCAGCCGCGGGTTTCTGGAGTTTAATGAGCTAAGCACATACGTCAGAAACCATTAT
TGCGCGTTCAAAAGTCGCCTAAGGTCACTATCAGCTAGCAAATATTTCTTGTCAAAAATGCTCCACTGAC
GTTCCATAAATTCCCCTCGGTATCCAATTAGAGTCTCATATTCACTCTCAATCCAAATAATCTGCACCGG
ATCTTCTGGAAGCACCATGAAAAAGCCTGAACTCACCGCGACGTCTGTCGAGAAGTTTCTGATCGAAAAG
TTCGACAGCGTGTCCGACCTGATGCAGCTCTCGGAGGGCGAAGAATCTCGTGCTTTCAGCTTCGATGTAG
GAGGGCGTGGATATGTCCTGCGGGTAAATAGCTGCGCCGATGGTTTCTACAAAGATCGTTATGTTTATCG
GCACTTTGCATCGGCCGCGCTCCCGATTCCGGAAGTGCTTGACATTGGGGAGTTTAGCGAGAGCCTGACC
TATTGCATCTCCCGCCGTTCACAGGGTGTCACGTTGCAAGACCTGCCTGAAACCGAACTGCCCGCTGTTC
TACAACCGGTCGCGGAGGCTATGGATGCGATCGCTGCGGCCGATCTTAGCCAGACGAGCGGGTTCGGCCC
ATTCGGACCGCAAGGAATCGGTCAATACACTACATGGCGTGATTTCATATGCGCGATTGCTGATCCCCAT
GTGTATCACTGGCAAACTGTGATGGACGACACCGTCAGTGCGTCCGTCGCGCAGGCTCTCGATGAGCTGA
TGCTTTGGGCCGAGGACTGCCCCGAAGTCCGGCACCTCGTGCACGCGGATTTCGGCTCCAACAATGTCCT
GACGGACAATGGCCGCATAACAGCGGTCATTGACTGGAGCGAGGCGATGTTCGGGGATTCCCAATACGAG
GTCGCCAACATCTTCTTCTGGAGGCCGTGGTTGGCTTGTATGGAGCAGCAGACGCGCTACTTCGAGCGGA
GGCATCCGGAGCTTGCAGGATCGCCACGACTCCGGGCGTATATGCTCCGCATTGGTCTTGACCAACTCTA
TCAGAGCTTGGTTGACGGCAATTTCGATGATGCAGCTTGGGCGCAGGGTCGATGCGACGCAATCGTCCGA
TCCGGAGCCGGGACTGTCGGGCGTACACAAATCGCCCGCAGAAGCGCGGCCGTCTGGACCGATGGCTGTG
TAGAAGTACTCGCCGATAGTGGAAACCGACGCCCCAGCACTCGTCCGAGGGCAAAGAAATAGAAGGGCTA
AGACCTAAGCTAGCCTAGAATCCGGCCATGCTAGAGTCCGCAAAAATCACCAGTCTCTCTCTACAAATCT
ATCTCTCTCTATTTTTCTCCAGAATAATGTGTGAGTAGTTCCCAGATAAGGGAATTAGGGTTCTTATAGG
GTTTCGCTCATGTGTTGAGCATATAAGAAACCCTTAGTATGTATTTGTATTTGTAAAATACTTCTATCAA
TAAAATTTCTAATTCCTAAAACCAAAATCCAGTGACCTTGAGTGACCTAAGCTAGCCTAGTGTCGGGCGC
GGGGAGAGAGGATTTTGAGGAAATAATTAATTGAATTACTTGTATTATTGATAAAGTAATTTAGATAAGT
TGTTAGTACAACTTATTGCAACTATGGATAGACAAAAATCACTTATTTTAAGGGGAGAAGTATATAACAA
CTTATTATAAAATTTCTGAGCAGCCGGCCTCCTCCAATCAATCATAGAGAGTGGAGCCCATTCTGGAAAA
CCAAGGAACCCCCAACTTGCACTGGTGCGGTGGCCCAATTCAAAAAAAACGGGGCCCAGCAAAGTAACGC
CGTTGTAACGATTTATCAATCCAAACTCAAAAGGCGGCGAGATGCGTTTAACTCCGTGAAATTAACAAAC
CGCCAACAACTTGCAATTTGCAACTACCGTTTCCAAGAAGAACTCAACCACACAACGTATCCTATCCCAA
ACCACACGCAACTAGTGACGCGTCATAAGGACACGTGTCACAATTTGACTGGTTAATAATTTCACCGCTT
TTGCTATAAATTACCTCCAATCCCCTTAGCTTCTTCACAATTCAGTTCCCAACCCTAACAATTCTTGTTC
ATATCGCTTCTCTCTACTTTCAAGGTATGATCCAATTTCTCTCTTCTTTCTCTGTAATCCTTTCGTTGAG
TTTTGTTTCCGATCAATCATAGGTAGTTTTCTTGTTTCGAAGCATGAGATCTAGGAATTTTTTGTGATTT
TCCAAAATTGAGATCGGTTTGAAATTGAATTTTACAGCTTGAATCTCAGATCTTGTTTTATCAATGTTTT
CGATGGCTTGCGATGTAGATCTATGATAATTGTGGTTCAGTTTTGTTAGGAATCGATTTCGGTTTAGCAA
TTGCAGATTAATTAGGGTTTCCAATTGAATTCTTCAGATCCGTTATGGAATTATGTCAAATAATTTATTC
AAATTGGAAATTATTGTTAGATCCACTCTTAATCTGTTTGATCCAAGCTTCAATTAGGGTTTTCACTTGT
TTCAATTTCTTGTTATGGATTCTGATTTATCTGTTGATGTTAGATCCACTCTTAATCTGTTTGATCCAAG
CGTTAATTAGGGTTTTCACTTGTTTCAATTTCGTGTGTTGGATTCTGATTTATCTGTTGTTGATGTGATT
ACAGTCTGAACAATGCTGCAGCCTAAGAAGAAGAGAAAGGTTGGAGGAGTCGACTCGAGTGCGGCCGCCA
CCATGAGCAAGCTCGAGAAGTTTACCAACTGCTACAGCCTCTCTAAGACCCTCAGGTTCAAGGCTATCCC
TGTGGGAAAGACCCAAGAGAATATCGACAACAAGAGGCTCCTCGTCGAGGATGAGAAGAGAGCTGAAGAT
TACAAGGGCGTGAAGAAGCTCCTCGACAGGTACTACCTCAGCTTCATCAACGATGTGCTCCACAGCATCA
AGCTCAAGAACCTCAACAACTACATCAGCCTCTTCCGTAAGAAAACCAGGACCGAGAAAGAGAACAAAGA
GCTTGAGAACCTCGAGATCAACCTCCGTAAAGAGATCGCCAAGGCTTTCAAGGGAAACGAGGGATACAAG
AGCCTCTTCAAGAAGGATATTATCGAGACAATCCTGCCTGAGTTCCTGGACGATAAGGATGAGATCGCTC
TCGTGAACAGCTTCAACGGATTCACTACTGCCTTCACCGGATTCTTCAGAAACAGGGAAAACATGTTCAG
CGAAGAGGCCAAGAGCACCTCTATCGCTTTCAGATGCATCAACGAGAACCTCACGCGTTACATCAGCAAC
ATGGACATCTTCGAGAAGGTGGACGCCATCTTCGATAAGCACGAGGTGCAAGAAATCAAAGAGAAGATCC
TCAACAGCGACTACGACGTCGAGGACTTTTTTGAAGGGGAGTTCTTCAACTTCGTTCTCACCCAAGAGGG
CATCGACGTGTACAACGCTATTATCGGAGGATTCGTGACCGAGTCTGGGGAGAAGATTAAGGGACTCAAC
GAGTACATCAACCTGTACAACCAGAAAACGAAGCAGAAGCTCCCGAAGTTCAAGCCGCTCTACAAGCAGG
TTCTCTCTGATCGTGAGAGCCTCTCATTTTACGGTGAGGGTTACACCTCTGACGAGGAAGTGCTTGAGGT
TTTCCGTAACACCCTCAACAAGAACAGCGAGATCTTCTCGTCCATCAAGAAGTTGGAGAAGCTTTTCAAG
AACTTCGACGAGTACAGCAGCGCTGGGATCTTCGTTAAGAACGGACCTGCTATCAGCACCATCAGCAAGG
ATATTTTCGGCGAGTGGAACGTGATCAGGGACAAGTGGAATGCTGAGTACGATGACATCCACCTCAAGAA
GAAGGCTGTCGTCACTGAGAAGTACGAGGATGACAGGCGTAAGTCGTTCAAGAAGATCGGCTCTTTCAGC
CTCGAGCAGCTTCAAGAATACGCTGATGCTGATCTCAGCGTGGTCGAGAAGCTCAAAGAGATCATCATCC
AGAAGGTCGACGAGATCTACAAGGTGTACGGGTCCTCTGAGAAGTTGTTCGATGCTGATTTCGTCCTCGA
GAAGAGTCTGAAGAAGAACGACGCTGTCGTCGCGATCATGAAGGATTTGCTCGACAGCGTGAAGTCCTTC
GAGAACTATATCAAGGCCTTCTTCGGAGAGGGCAAAGAGACTAATAGGGACGAGTCTTTCTACGGGGATT
TCGTGCTCGCTTACGATATCCTCCTCAAGGTGGACCATATCTACGACGCCATCAGAAACTACGTGACCCA
GAAGCCTTACAGCAAGGACAAGTTCAAGTTGTACTTTCAGAACCCGCAGTTCATGGGCGGATGGGACAAA
GACAAAGAGACAGATTACAGGGCCACCATCCTCAGGTACGGGTCTAAGTACTACCTGGCCATCATGGACA
AGAAATACGCCAAGTGCCTCCAAAAGATCGACAAGGATGACGTGAACGGGAACTATGAGAAGATCAACTA
CAAGCTCCTTCCGGGACCGAACAAGATGCTTCCTAAGGTGTTCTTCAGCAAGAAATGGATGGCCTACTAC
AACCCGTCTGAGGACATCCAGAAAATCTACAAGAACGGGACCTTCAAGAAAGGCGACATGTTCAACCTCA
ACGACTGCCACAAGCTCATCGATTTCTTCAAGGACAGCATCTCGCGTTACCCGAAGTGGTCTAACGCTTA
CGACTTTAACTTCAGCGAGACAGAAAAGTACAAGGATATCGCCGGGTTCTACCGTGAGGTTGAGGAACAG
GGTTACAAGGTTAGCTTCGAGAGCGCCTCCAAGAAAGAGGTTGACAAGTTGGTCGAAGAGGGCAAGCTCT
ACATGTTCCAGATCTATAACAAGGACTTCTCCGACAAGAGCCACGGAACTCCTAACCTCCATACGATGTA
CTTCAAGCTGCTTTTCGACGAGAACAACCACGGGCAGATCAGACTTTCTGGTGGTGCTGAACTCTTCATG
CGTAGGGCCTCACTCAAGAAAGAAGAGTTGGTTGTTCACCCGGCCAACTCTCCAATCGCTAACAAGAATC
CTGACAACCCGAAAAAGACCACCACGCTGTCTTACGACGTCTACAAGGACAAAAGGTTCAGCGAGGACCA
GTACGAGCTTCATATCCCGATCGCTATCAACAAGTGCCCGAAGAACATCTTCAAGATCAATACCGAGGTG
AGGGTGCTGCTCAAGCACGATGATAACCCTTACGTGATCGGAATCGATCGTGGTGAGAGAAACCTCCTCT
ACATCGTTGTGGTGGACGGAAAGGGAAACATCGTCGAGCAGTACAGCCTGAACGAGATTATCAACAATTT
CAACGGCATCAGGATCAAGACCGACTACCACTCACTCCTCGATAAGAAAGAAAAAGAGCGTTTCGAGGCC
AGGCAGAACTGGACTTCTATCGAAAACATCAAAGAGTTGAAGGCCGGCTACATCTCTCAGGTGGTGCATA
AGATCTGCGAGCTGGTGGAAAAGTACGATGCTGTGATCGCTCTTGAGGACCTCAACTCTGGGTTCAAGAA
CAGTAGAGTGAAGGTTGAGAAGCAGGTCTACCAAAAGTTCGAGAAGATGCTCATCGACAAGCTCAACTAC
ATGGTGGACAAAAAGAGCAACCCTTGCGCTACCGGTGGTGCTCTTAAGGGATACCAGATCACGAACAAGT
TCGAGTCCTTCAAGAGCATGAGCACCCAGAACGGCTTCATCTTCTATATCCCTGCTTGGCTCACCAGCAA
GATCGATCCTTCTACTGGTTTCGTGAACCTGCTCAAGACCAAGTACACCTCGATCGCCGACAGCAAGAAG
TTCATCTCGTCTTTCGACAGGATCATGTACGTGCCGGAAGAGGATCTTTTCGAGTTCGCTCTCGACTATA
AGAACTTCAGCAGGACCGACGCCGACTACATTAAGAAGTGGAAGCTCTACTCCTACGGGAACCGTATCAG
GATCTTCCGAAATCCGAAGAAAAACAACGTGTTCGACTGGGAAGAAGTGTGCCTCACCTCTGCCTACAAA
GAACTGTTCAACAAGTACGGCATCAACTACCAGCAGGGTGATATCAGGGCTCTTTTGTGCGAGCAGAGCG
ACAAGGCATTCTACAGCTCATTCATGGCCCTCATGTCTCTCATGCTCCAGATGAGGAACTCTATCACCGG
AAGGACCGATGTGGACTTCCTTATCTCTCCGGTCAAGAACTCTGACGGGATCTTCTACGACAGCCGTAAC
TATGAGGCTCAAGAGAACGCTATCCTGCCGAAGAATGCTGATGCAAACGGGGCTTACAACATTGCGAGAA
AGGTTCTCTGGGCTATCGGGCAGTTTAAGAAAGCGGAAGATGAGAAGCTGGACAAGGTGAAGATCGCCAT
CTCCAACAAAGAGTGGCTTGAGTACGCTCAGACCTCCGTTAAGCACAAGAGGCCTGCTGCTACTAAGAAA
GCTGGTCAGGCTAAGAAGAAGAAATGAAAGGGCTAAGACCTAAGCTAGCCTAGAATCATACAGCATTCCC
AGAAAGAGAAACAGAAGAAATATACAAACTTTCATTTTGAGAGCAGCACCTCGTCTATTGATTGCAGATA
ATATGCTTCTCATTTGTATTTCCTTTTGATTATTTTTGTTTCTATCCCTTTGTTTGAGTCAATCTCAAAT
ATTCGGTCATTGTTGGTATGAAAAATCAAGCAGTTCATGTTAAGAGTCAATTTAAAATTAATATTTTTAT
ATAGAGTTGTATGTGAAATGATGTTGTGATTTGGTATATATGGATAAAGAGCTTGTCAGTTCATTTTGCT
CTCATTTTTTTGGTATCCAAATAAGAAACACAAAAGGGATATGTCCCTCTACTATCAAATATTAGTTATA
AGTATTCATGTTATACTATTCGATATTTTCTACCCCAATCGTTACCTATTTAAAAGTATTTACCCCTCCA
TCTATCAAACCCCTGGACCCAGCTTTCCTATTACATGTGGCTTCATCTTAAGCCCCCAAACCTTTTTCTT
ATTTTTGATTTTTAAAGGCTCATCTTAAAATTTATTACTCAAATTAATACCTCTTAATAACCCACCTCAA
GGACCCAGTAATTAAATATCCAATTAGCTCCAGTAATTGGGGTTCATATTAGCTCCAGTCTTAAATTTTA
AAGGCGATGATCGTATTCCTCCACTTGGTTCATTTATACTCAAAGAATACTCAATGTCTTTAGTGTTTAG
ATAACTTTTTGTAAATCATATAGATTGTTTTAACAAAAAACAATTCAATAGTAGATTTTCACATGAAAGT
TACATAAAAATTCTTTAAAATTACTTTCTCAAAAAATTGTTCCAAACATATTATCCCACAATTAAACTCA
ATCTGTTTTTCGAAACCTAAATCAAAACCAATCCAACTACCTTATATAATATATAATCAATACATTGTAA
AGAACTGCATGTTCTTTTAAATTTTGGGGGCAAAGTTATTCCGTACGTTCACACATGTACTAATAGGAGG
TAATAAATGATATGTGAAACAATCGAGGTGTAAACAAGCTAGCATTGAGCAGGCCTCCCAGCTTTCGTCC
GTATCATCGGTTTCGACAACGTTCGTCAAGTTCAATGCATCAGTTTCATTGCCCACACACCAGAATCCTA
CTAAGTTTGAGTATTATGGCATTGGAAAAGCTGTTTTCTTCTATCATTTGTTCTGCTTGTAATTTACTGT
GTTCTTTCAGTTTTTGTTTTCGGACATCAAAATGCAAATGGATGGATAAGAGTTAATAAATGATATGGTC
CTTTTGTTCATTCTCAAATTATTATTATCTGTTGTTTTTACTTTAATGGGTTGAATTTAAGTAAGAAAGG
AACTAACAGTGTGATATTAAGGTGCAATGTTAGACATATAAAACAGTCTTTCACCTCTCTTTGGTTATGT
CTTGAATTGGTTTGTTTCTTCACTTATCTGTGTAATCAAGTTTACTATGAGTCTATGATCAAGTAATTAT
GCAATCAAGTTAAGTACAGTATAGGCTTTGTCATTGGCGGAATCTTTGAGAGGGAATAAAAGAAATACTT
CCAAAAATCCATTAGAAGAACTATAAATCTTCTGGGCATGTAAATATAACGTAAAATATATGTTATGTTA
CAACCTTATTTCATTCACATTTTAATTTTTTTTCACACAATTTTTATTTAATTTTGTTTTTATCTCTATT
TTATTTTCATATGATAATACATATTATCTCTTTATTTTACTTTATGTGTCTCTTTGCTCTCACATTTTAT
TTCTTAACTAACATATTCTCATTAGCAGTAGCTATCGTAAGACTAATCTCACACAATAATTAATTATCCA
TTCTATTTATGAATTTTTATCATTTAATAATTCTTTACCTGTGCAAATTTTGAAGGAAAAAGTTTCTGAA
TATAAAATAACAATAATACTAATTAGATGTCAAATCAAATCACCCAGGCTAGACAATAGTGGTAATGAAG
AAGGCTAGAGGTAGCTCTGTGCCTCTAGGGGAGTGAGAGACGTTTTTCATTTATTGGTGTGTTGAAACTT
GAAACGTTGATGTTCTCCACAGCTCCACGTATTCTTTCGTCCTAGAACGAACTAGAGCAACATAATCTGT
CTCTTCCTGAAGCTTCATTGTTTTTCTTTCCTTCTAGCAGCATCTTCTTAACAGACGAAGAAGGGACTCA
GATGCTTGCTTGCATGCTTCCAAAGTTTGGAGCTGAGGAGACTTGTGCTATTTGAGTCTGTTTTAGCATT
CGCAAGCCCCACACCGGATAAACATACAGAAATCTGAGTGTTTATAACCAAATAGTCAGCAACAAGGTTC
GAATTTCTACTAAGTGTAGATGCCGTTAATTTGAGAGTCCAAATTTCTACTAAGTGTAGATACGTATCTT
CGGCCATGAAGAATTTCTACTAAGTGTAGATTTTTTTTGGCAAAAATTTTCAGATTTTTTCTTCATCTGT
AGATTTCTGGGTTTTTTTTTCCGTTTCGTGAATCATAAGTGAAGTTTTGGATGCAAATCTGCGCGAAAAA
AGTTGGACCTGCAATGAGCTTATTTAGATAGCTAAGACAAAGTGATTGGTCCGTTGTTTCAGTTCTGATT
GTCAGAGAGTTTGTTTCGAGTCGGCGACACCAATGCGTTTTGTTAACCAGATTTCGGGTAAGAAATGTAT
CGAGAGTTTGTTTCCAGACGGCTACATCATTTTCTTATGAAGGGTGAAATTAGATAGACCAAAGATTGAA
ACACAACATTTCTTTCACAAAAATATAATAAACTTGATAGCATTTAGGATCAGCTGAGTGACCTAAGCTA
GCCTAGTGTCTGTCGCGGGGAGAGAGGATTTTGAGGAAATAATTAATTGAATTACTTGTATTATTGATAA
AGTAATTTAGATAAGTTGTTAGTACAACTTATTGCAACTATGGATAGACAAAAATCACTTATTTTAAGGG
GAGAAGTATATAACAACTTATTATAAAATTTCTGAGCAGCCGGCCTCCTCCAATCAATCATAGAGAGTGG
AGCCCATTCTGGAAAACCAAGGAACCCCCAACTTGCACTGGTGCGGTGGCCCAATTCAAAAAAAACGGGG
CCCAGCAAAGTAACGCCGTTGTAACGATTTATCAATCCAAACTCAAAAGGCGGCGAGATGCGTTTAACTC
CGTGAAATTAACAAACCGCCAACAACTTGCAATTTGCAACTACCGTTTCCAAGAAGAACTCAACCACACA
ACGTATCCTATCCCAAACCACACGCAACTAGTGACGCGTCATAAGGACACGTGTCACAATTTGACTGGTT
AATAATTTCACCGCTTTTGCTATAAATTACCTCCAATCCCCTTAGCTTCTTCACAATTCAGTTCCCAACC
CTAACAATTCTTGTTCATATCGCTTCTCTCTACTTTCAAGGTATGATCCAATTTCTCTCTTCTTTCTCTG
TAATCCTTTCGTTGAGTTTTGTTTCCGATCAATCATAGGTAGTTTTCTTGTTTCGAAGCATGAGATCTAG
GAATTTTTTGTGATTTTCCAAAATTGAGATCGGTTTGAAATTGAATTTTACAGCTTGAATCTCAGATCTT
GTTTTATCAATGTTTTCGATGGCTTGCGATGTAGATCTATGATAATTGTGGTTCAGTTTTGTTAGGAATC
GATTTCGGTTTAGCAATTGCAGATTAATTAGGGTTTCCAATTGAATTCTTCAGATCCGTTATGGAATTAT
GTCAAATAATTTATTCAAATTGGAAATTATTGTTAGATCCACTCTTAATCTGTTTGATCCAAGCTTCAAT
TAGGGTTTTCACTTGTTTCAATTTCTTGTTATGGATTCTGATTTATCTGTTGATGTTAGATCCACTCTTA
ATCTGTTTGATCCAAGCGTTAATTAGGGTTTTCACTTGTTTCAATTTCGTGTGTTGGATTCTGATTTATC
TGTTGTTGATGTGATTACAGTCTGAACAATGGGCAGCCACCACCACCACCACCACAGCGGAATGAGTTCA
CTGCCGTATAGGCAGCTAAGAAAATCAGGTGGCACCGGCGGCAGCGGCGGATCCATGGTGAGCAAGGGCG
AGGAGCTGTTCACCGGGGTGGTGCCCATCCTGGTCGAGCTGGACGGCGACGTAAACGGCCACAAGTTCAG
CGTGTCCGGCGAGGGCGAGGGCGATGCCACCTACGGCAAGCTGACCCTGAAGTTCATCTGCACCACCGGC
AAGCTGCCCGTGCCCTGGCCCACCCTCGTGACCACCTTCGGCTACGGCCTGATGTGCTTCGCCCGCTACC
CCGACCACATGAAGCAGCACGACTTCTTCAAGTCCGCCATGCCCGAAGGCTACGTCCAGGAGCGCACCAT
CTTCTTCAAGGACGACGGCAACTACAAGACCCGCGCCGAGGTGAAGTTCGAGGGCGACACCCTGGTGAAC
CGCATCGAGCTGAAGGGCATCGACTTCAAGGAGGACGGCAACATCCTGGGGCACAAGCTGGAGTACAACT
ACAACAGCCACAACGTCTATATCATGGCCGACAAGCAGAAGAACGGCATCAAGGTGAACTTCAAGATCCG
CCACAACATCGAGGACGGCAGCGTGCAGCTCGCCGACCACTACCAGCAGAACACCCCCATCGGCGACGGC
CCCGTGCTGCTGCCCGACAACCACTACCTGAGCTACCAGTCCAAGCTGAGCAAAGACCCCAACGAGAAGC
GCGATCACATGGTCCTGCTGGAGTTCGTGACCGCCGCCGGGATCACTCTCGGCATGGACGAGCTGTACAA
GAAGGGACTGCAGCCTAAGAAGAAGAGAAAGGTTGGAGGAGTCGACTCGAGTGCGTAAAATCGATCGTTC
AAACATTTGGCAATAAAGTTTCTTAAGATTGAATCCTGTTGCCGGTCTTGCGATGATTATCATATAATTT
CTGTTGAATTACGTTAAGCATGTAATAATTAACATGTAATGCATGACGTTATTTATGAGATGGGTTTTTA
TGATTAGAGTCCCGCAATTATACATTTAATACGCGATAGAAAACAAAATATAGCGCGCAAACTAGGATAA
ATTATCGCGCGCGGTGTCATCTATGTTACTAGATCTGAGTGACCTAAGCTAGCCTAGTGTCTGAGGCGGC
CAACAAACTATTCGTCACGTCGACAAAATTTAGAACGAACTTAATTATGATCTCAAATACATTGATACAT
ATCTCATCTAGATCTAGGTTATCATTATGTAAGAAAGTTTTGACGAATATGGCACGACAAAATGGCTAGA
CTCGATGTAATTGGTATCTCAACTCAACATTATACTTATACCAAACATTAGTTAGACAAAATTTAAACAA
CTATTTTTTATGTATGCAAGAGTCAGCATATGTATAATTGATTCAGAATCGTTTTGACGAGTTCGGATGT
AGTAGTAGCCATTATTTAATGTACATACTAATCGTGAATAGTGAATATGATGAAACATTGTATCTTATTG
TATAAATATCCATAAACACATCATGAAAGACACTTTCTTTCACGGTCTGAATTAATTATGATACAATTCT
AATAGAAAACGAATTAAATTACGTTGAATTGTATGAAATCTAATTGAACAAGCCAACCACGACGACGACT
AACGTTGCCTGGATTGACTCGGTTTAAGTTAACCACTAAAAAAACGGAGCTGTCATGTAACACGCGGATC
GAGCAGGTCACAGTCATGAAGCCATCAAAGCAAAAGAACTAATCCAAGGGCTGAGATGATTAATTAGTTT
AAAAATTAGTTAACACGAGGGAAAAGGCTGTCTGACAGCCAGGTCACGTTATCTTTACCTGTGGTCGAAA
TGATTCGTGTCTGTCGATTTTAATTATTTTTTTGAAAGGCCGAAAATAAAGTTGTAAGAGATAAACCCGC
CTATATAAATTCATATATTTTCCTCTCCGCTTTGAATTGTCTCGTTGTCCTCCTCACTTTCATCAGCCGT
TTTGAATCTCCGGCGACTTGACAGAGAAGAACAAGGAAGAAGTCTAAGAGAGAAAGTAAGAGATAATCCA
GGAGATTCATTCTCCGTTTTGAATCTTCCTCAATCTCATCTTCTTCCGCTCTTTCTTTCCAAGGTAATAG
GAACTTTCTGGATCTACTTTATTTGCTGGATCTCGATCTTGTTTTCTCAATTTCCTTGAGATCTGGAATT
CGTTTAATTTGGATCTGTGAACCTCCACTAAATCTTTTGGTTTTACTAGAATCGATCTAAGTTGACCGAT
CAGTTAGCTCGATTATAGCTACCAGAATTTGGCTTGACCTTGATGGAGAGATCCATGTTCATGTTACCTG
GGAAATGATTTGTATATGTGAATTGAAATCTGAACTGTTGAAGTTAGATTGAATCTGAACACTGTCAATG
TTAGATTGAATCTGAACACTGTTTAAGGTTAGATGAAGTTTGTGTATAGATTCTTCGAAACTTTAGGATT
TGTAGTGTCGTACGTTGAACAGAAAGCTATTTCTGATTCAATCAGGGTTTATTTGACTGTATTGAACTCT
TTTTGTGTGTTTGCAGCTCATAAAAATCTGCCTTGGACTCTCAAATTAACGGCGAAACACCATGGATCAT
TATCTTGATATTAGACTTAGACCTGATCCTGAATTTCCTCCTGCTCAACTTATGTCTGTTCTTTTTGGAA
AGCTTCATCAAGCTCTTGTTGCTCAAGGAGGAGATAGAATTGGAGTTTCTTTTCCTGATCTTGATGAATC
TAGATCTAGACTTGGAGAAAGACTTAGAATTCATGCTTCTGCTGATGATCTTAGAGCTCTTCTTGCTAGA
CCTTGGCTTGAAGGACTTAGAGATCATCTTCAATTTGGAGAACCTGCTGTTGTTCCTCATCCTACTCCTT
ATAGACAAGTTTCTAGAGTTCAAGCTAAGTCTAATCCTGAAAGACTTAGAAGAAGATTGATGAGGAGACA
TGATCTTTCTGAAGAAGAAGCTAGAAAGAGAATTCCTGATACTGTTGCTAGAGCTCTTGATCTTCCTTTT
GTTACTCTTAGATCTCAATCTACTGGACAACATTTTAGACTTTTTATTAGACATGGACCTCTTCAAGTTA
CTGCTGAAGAAGGAGGATTTACTTGTTATGGACTTTCTAAGGGAGGATTTGTTCCTTGGTTTTGAAAGGT
TTCACGTATCTTCGGCCATGAAGAGGAATCATATGAAGATGAAGATGAAATATTTGGTGTGTCAAATAAA
AAGCTTGTGTGCTTAAGTTTGTGTTTTTTTCTTGGCTTGTTGTGTTATGAATTTGTGGCTTTTTCTAATA
TTAAATGAATGTAAGATCTCATTATAATGAATAAACAAATGTTTCTATAATCCATTGTGAATGTTTTGTT
GGATCTCTTCTGCAGCATATAACTACTGTATGTGCTATGGTATGGACTATGGAATATGATTAAAGATAAG
TGAGTGACCTAAGCTAGCCTAGTGTCTCTGTCTGTGAGACCTCTGGTTTAAACTATCAGTGTTTGACAGG
ATATATTGGCGGGTAAACCTAAGAGAAAAGAGCGTTTATTAGAATAATCGGATATTTAAAAGGGCGTGAA
AAGGTTTATCCGTTCGTCCATTTGTATGTGCATGCCAACCACAGGGTTCCCCTCGGGATCAAAGTACTTT
GATCCAACCCCTCCGCTGCTATAGTGCAGTCGGCTTCTGACGTTCAGTGCAGCCTTCTTCTGAAAACGAC
ATGTCGCACAAGTCCTAAGTTACGCGACAGGCTGCCGCCCTGCCCTTTTCCTGGCGTTTTCTTGTCGCGT
GTTTTAGTCGCATAAAGTAGAATACTTGCGACTAGAACCGGAGACATTACGCCATGAACAAGAGCGCCGC
CGCTGGCCTGCTGGGCTATGCCCGCGTCAGCACCGACGACCAGGACTTGACCAACCAACGGGCCGAACTG
CACGCGGCCGGCTGCACCAAGCTGTTTTCCGAGAAGATCACCGGCACCAGGCGCGACCGCCCGGAGCTGG
CCAGGATGCTTGACCACCTACGCCCTGGCGACGTTGTGACAGTGACCAGGCTAGACCGCCTGGCCCGCAG
CACCCGCGACCTACTGGACATTGCCGAGCGCATCCAGGAGGCCGGCGCGGGCCTGCGTAGCCTGGCAGAG
CCGTGGGCCGACACCACCACGCCGGCCGGCCGCATGGTGTTGACCGTGTTCGCCGGCATTGCCGAGTTCG
AGCGTTCCCTAATCATCGACCGCACCCGGAGCGGGCGCGAGGCCGCCAAGGCCCGAGGCGTGAAGTTTGG
CCCCCGCCCTACCCTCACCCCGGCACAGATCGCGCACGCCCGCGAGCTGATCGACCAGGAAGGCCGCACC
GTGAAAGAGGCGGCTGCACTGCTTGGCGTGCATCGCTCGACCCTGTACCGCGCACTTGAGCGCAGCGAGG
AAGTGACGCCCACCGAGGCCAGGCGGCGCGGTGCCTTCCGTGAGGACGCATTGACCGAGGCCGACGCCCT
GGCGGCCGCCGAGAATGAACGCCAAGAGGAACAAGCATGAAACCGCACCAGGACGGCCAGGACGAACCGT
TTTTCATTACCGAAGAGATCGAGGCGGAGATGATCGCGGCCGGGTACGTGTTCGAGCCGCCCGCGCACAT
CTCAACCGTGCGGCTGCATGAAATCCTGGCCGGTTTGTCTGATGCCAAGCTGGCGGCCTGGCCGGCCAGC
TTGGCCGCTGAAGAAACCGAGCGCCGCCGTCTAAAAAGGTGATGTGTATTTGAGTAAAACAGCTTGCGTC
ATGCGGTCGCTGCGTATATGATGCGATGAGTAAATAAACAAATACGCAAGGGGAACGCATGAAGGTTATC
GCTGTACTTAACCAGAAAGGCGGGTCAGGCAAGACGACCATCGCAACCCATCTAGCCCGCGCCCTGCAAC
TCGCCGGGGCCGATGTTCTGTTAGTCGATTCCGATCCCCAGGGCAGTGCCCGCGATTGGGCGGCCGTGCG
GGAAGATCAACCGCTAACCGTTGTCGGCATCGACCGCCCGACGATTGACCGCGACGTGAAGGCCATCGGC
CGGCGCGACTTCGTAGTGATCGACGGAGCGCCCCAGGCGGCGGACTTGGCTGTGTCCGCGATCAAGGCAG
CCGACTTCGTGCTGATTCCGGTGCAGCCAAGCCCTTACGACATATGGGCCACCGCCGACCTGGTGGAGCT
GGTTAAGCAGCGCATTGAGGTCACGGATGGAAGGCTACAAGCGGCCTTTGTCGTGTCGCGGGCGATCAAA
GGCACGCGCATCGGCGGTGAGGTTGCCGAGGCGCTGGCCGGGTACGAGCTGCCCATTCTTGAGTCCCGTA
TCACGCAGCGCGTGAGCTACCCAGGCACTGCCGCCGCCGGCACAACCGTTCTTGAATCAGAACCCGAGGG
CGACGCTGCCCGCGAGGTCCAGGCGCTGGCCGCTGAAATTAAATCAAAACTCATTTGAGTTAATGAGGTA
AAGAGAAAATGAGCAAAAGCACAAACACGCTAAGTGCCGGCCGTCCGAGCGCACGCAGCAGCAAGGCTGC
AACGTTGGCCAGCCTGGCAGACACGCCAGCCATGAAGCGGGTCAACTTTCAGTTGCCGGCGGAGGATCAC
ACCAAGCTGAAGATGTACGCGGTACGCCAAGGCAAGACCATTACCGAGCTGCTATCTGAATACATCGCGC
AGCTACCAGAGTAAATGAGCAAATGAATAAATGAGTAGATGAATTTTAGCGGCTAAAGGAGGCGGCATGG
AAAATCAAGAACAACCAGGCACCGACGCCGTGGAATGCCCCATGTGTGGAGGAACGGGCGGTTGGCCAGG
CGTAAGCGGCTGGGTTGCCTGCCGGCCCTGCAATGGCACTGGAACCCCCAAGCCCGAGGAATCGGCGTGA
GCGGTCGCAAACCATCCGGCCCGGTACAAATCGGCGCGGCGCTGGGTGATGACCTGGTGGAGAAGTTGAA
GGCCGCGCAGGCCGCCCAGCGGCAACGCATCGAGGCAGAAGCACGCCCCGGTGAATCGTGGCAAGCGGCC
GCTGATCGAATCCGCAAAGAATCCCGGCAACCGCCGGCAGCCGGTGCGCCGTCGATTAGGAAGCCGCCCA
AGGGCGACGAGCAACCAGATTTTTTCGTTCCGATGCTCTATGACGTGGGCACCCGCGATAGTCGCAGCAT
CATGGACGTGGCCGTTTTCCGTCTGTCGAAGCGTGACCGACGAGCTGGCGAGGTGATCCGCTACGAGCTT
CCAGACGGGCACGTAGAGGTTTCCGCAGGGCCGGCCGGCATGGCCAGTGTGTGGGATTACGACCTGGTAC
TGATGGCGGTTTCCCATCTAACCGAATCCATGAACCGATACCGGGAAGGGAAGGGAGACAAGCCCGGCCG
CGTGTTCCGTCCACACGTTGCGGACGTACTCAAGTTCTGCCGGCGAGCCGATGGCGGAAAGCAGAAAGAC
GACCTGGTAGAAACCTGCATTCGGTTAAACACCACGCACGTTGCCATGCAGCGTACGAAGAAGGCCAAGA
ACGGCCGCCTGGTGACGGTATCCGAGGGTGAAGCCTTGATTAGCCGCTACAAGATCGTAAAGAGCGAAAC
CGGGCGGCCGGAGTACATCGAGATCGAGCTAGCTGATTGGATGTACCGCGAGATCACAGAAGGCAAGAAC
CCGGACGTGCTGACGGTTCACCCCGATTACTTTTTGATCGATCCCGGCATCGGCCGTTTTCTCTACCGCC
TGGCACGCCGCGCCGCAGGCAAGGCAGAAGCCAGATGGTTGTTCAAGACGATCTACGAACGCAGTGGCAG
CGCCGGAGAGTTCAAGAAGTTCTGTTTCACCGTGCGCAAGCTGATCGGGTCAAATGACCTGCCGGAGTAC
GATTTGAAGGAGGAGGCGGGGCAGGCTGGCCCGATCCTAGTCATGCGCTACCGCAACCTGATCGAGGGCG
AAGCATCCGCCGGTTCCTAATGTACGGAGCAGATGCTAGGGCAAATTGCCCTAGCAGGGGAAAAAGGTCG
AAAAGGACTCTTTCCTGTGGATAGCACGTACATTGGGAACCCAAAGCCGTACATTGGGAACCGGAACCCG
TACATTGGGAACCCAAAGCCGTACATTGGGAACCGGTCACACATGTAAGTGACTGATATAAAAGAGAAAA
AAGGCGATTTTTCCGCCTAAAACTCTTTAAAACTTATTAAAACTCTTAAAACCCGCCTGGCCTGTGCATA
ACTGTCTGGCCAGCGCACAGCCGAAGAGCTGCAAAAAGCGCCTACCCTTCGGTCGCTGCGCTCCCTACGC
CCCGCCGCTTCGCGTCGGCCTATCGCGGCCGCTGGCCGCTCAAAAATGGCTGGCCTACGGCCAGGCAATC
TACCAGGGCGCGGACAAGCCGCGCCGTCGCCACTCGACCGCCGGCGCCCACATCAAGGCACCCTGCCTCG
CGCGTTTCGGTGATGACGGTGAAAACCTCTGACACATGCAGCTCCCGGAGACAGTCACAGCTTGTCTGTA
AGCGGATGCCGGGAGCAGACAAGCCCGTCAGGGCGCGTCAGCGGGT
Features (pLannotate 1.2.2; 21 found; start..end, strand, type, name):
     18..158     +  misc_feature   bom: basis of mobility region from pBR322
    344..932     -  rep_origin     ori: high-copy-number ColE1/pMB1/pBR322/pUC origin of replication
   1003..1021    -  promoter       T7 promoter: promoter for bacteriophage T7 RNA polymerase
   1155..1964    +  CDS            KanR: aminoglycoside phosphotransferase; aph(3')-Ia; confers resistance to kanamycin in bacteria or G418 (Geneticin®) in eukaryotes
   2220..2244    +  misc_feature   LB T-DNA repeat: left border repeat from nopaline C58 T-DNA
   2403..2586    +  promoter       NOS promoter: nopaline synthase promoter NOS promoter
   2607..3632    +  CDS            HygR: hygromycin B phosphotransferase confers resistance to hygromycin
   3724..3883    +  polyA_signal   CaMV poly(A) signal (fragment): cauliflower mosaic virus polyadenylation signal
   9931..10011   +  CDS            RBCS.3A (fragment): RBS3_PEA - Experimental evidence at protein level: Swiss-Prot protein existence level 1. RuBisCO catalyzes two reactions: the carboxylation of D- ribulose 1,5-bisphosphate, the primary event in carbon dioxide fixation, as well as the oxidative fragmentation of the pentose substrate. Both reactions occur simultaneously and in competition at the same active site. Although the small subunit is not catalytic it is essential for maximal activity (Probable). Binds to abscisic acid (ABA); only half of the possible binding sites are occupied in the crystal; and there are indications this is a low affi
  12847..12865   +  CDS            9xHis (fragment): 9xHis affinity tag
  12875..12902   +  ncRNA          CRISPR-DR4: Accession: RF01317 - CRISPR RNA direct repeat element
  12935..13651   +  CDS            mCitrine: mCitrine is a basic (constitutively fluorescent) yellow fluorescent protein published in 2001, derived from Aequorea victoria.
  13713..13965   +  terminator     NOS terminator: nopaline synthase terminator and poly(A) signal
  15462..16022   +  CDS            cas6f: CAS6_PSEAB - Also known as csy4. Experimental evidence at protein level: Swiss-Prot protein existence level 1. CRISPR (clustered regularly interspaced short palindromic repeat) is an adaptive immune system that provides protection against mobile genetic elements (viruses, transposable elements and conjugative plasmids). CRISPR clusters contain sequences complementary to antecedent mobile elements and target invading nucleic acids. CRISPR clusters are transcribed and processed into CRISPR RNA (crRNA). Processes pre-crRNA into individual crRNA units. Absolutely required for crRNA production or s
  16062..16310   +  terminator     HSP terminator: efficient transcription terminator from the Arabidopsis thaliana heat shock protein 18.2 gene (Nagaya et al., 2010)
  16374..16398   +  misc_feature   RB T-DNA repeat: right border repeat from nopaline C58 T-DNA
  16738..17139   +  CDS            Y4CG_SINFN (fragment): Protein inferred from homology: Swiss-Prot protein existence level 3. From Sinorhizobium fredii (strain NBRC 101917 / NGR234).
  17699..18328   +  CDS            pVS1 StaA: stability protein from the Pseudomonas plasmid pVS1 (Heeb et al., 2000)
  18757..19830   +  CDS            pVS1 RepA: replication protein from the Pseudomonas plasmid pVS1 (Heeb et al., 2000)
  19896..20090   +  rep_origin     pVS1 oriV: origin of replication for the Pseudomonas plasmid pVS1 (Heeb et al., 2000)
  20293..20332   +  CDS            rop (fragment): Rop protein, which maintains plasmids at low copy number; rop
