[The description below was written by a language model from this plasmid's Addgene catalogue record and pLannotate feature annotations shown in this document.]
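Description:
pMB51 is a roughly 20.4 kb binary T-DNA plasmid for plant expression and CRISPR work, assembled by Golden Gate cloning in the LIIIβ F A-B (BB53) backbone. It was made for a callus-based assay in Lotus that measures the efficiency of RNA-guided genome editing. In E. coli it replicates from a high-copy ColE1/pUC-type origin (with a pBR322 bom region and a rop fragment) under kanamycin selection. The pVS1 oriV, RepA and StaA elements provide replication and stable maintenance in Agrobacterium, the usual delivery host for a vector with nopaline-type left and right T-DNA borders.

Next to the left border, the T-DNA carries a plant selection cassette: a NOS promoter driving hygromycin phosphotransferase, ending in a CaMV poly(A) signal. The catalogue entry names the payload as Cas12a and Csy4 with 5' and 3' targets (version II), and notes that the tt_At_LbCas12a sequence came from another laboratory's plasmid. The automated annotation does not label a Cas12a coding sequence or any promoter in the large unannotated stretch between the hygromycin cassette and the reporter; only a short pea RBCS-3A fragment is detected there, so the Cas12a promoter is not stated.

Downstream lies a yellow fluorescent protein ORF, annotated as mCitrine and listed in the catalogue as mEYFP, followed by a NOS terminator. It is preceded by a short His-tag-like match and a CRISPR direct repeat element. This layout suggests a fluorescent reporter associated with the nuclease target sites, but the record does not describe the readout logic or where the targets sit. Near the right border, a Csy4 (Cas6f) gene with the Arabidopsis HSP18.2 terminator encodes the Pseudomonas endoribonuclease that cuts its cognate repeats, typically used to release individual guide RNAs from a longer transcript.
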