Addgene plasmid #223013: pMB51
Purpose: Cas12a and Csy4 with 5' and 3' targets (II) for Lotus callus assay
Depositing lab: Martin Parniske. Depositing organization: Ludwig-Maximilians-Universitaet Muenchen (LMU). Publication: A quantitative assay for the efficiency of RNA-guided genome editing in plants. Bircheneder M, Schreiber T, Tissier A, Parniske M. Plant J. 2024 Sep;119(5):2564-2577. doi: 10.1111/tpj.16931. Epub 2024 Jul 20. PubMed 39032106.
Backbone
  Vector backbone: LIIIβ F A-B - BB53
  Backbone manufacturer: Binder et al., 2014
  Vector type: Plant Expression, CRISPR
  Selectable markers: Hygromycin ; mEYFP
Growth in bacteria
  Bacterial resistance: Kanamycin, 50 μg/mL
  Growth temperature: 30°C
  Growth strain: NEB Stable
  Copy number: High Copy
Gene/Insert
  Gene/Insert name: Cas12a and Csy4 with 5' and 3' targets (II)
  Cloning method: Golden Gate
  Sequencing primers: 5′ GGTGGCAGGATATATTGTGGTG; 3′ CGCTCTTTTCTCTTAGGTTTACCC
Resource information
  A portion of this plasmid was derived from a plasmid made by: Holger Puchta (sequence of tt_At_LbCas12a).
Terms and licenses: Academic/Nonprofit Terms; Industry Terms: Not Available to Industry
How to cite: pMB51 was a gift from Martin Parniske (Addgene plasmid # 223013 ; http://n2t.net/addgene:223013 ; RRID:Addgene_223013)
